Addgene plasmid #19684: pGC291
Depositing lab: Jane Hubbard. Depositing organization: NYU Grossman School of Medicine. Publication: A "FLP-Out" system for controlled gene expression in Caenorhabditis elegans. Voutev R, Hubbard EJ. Genetics. 2008 Sep;180(1):103-19. doi: 10.1534/genetics.108.090274. PubMed 18723890.
Backbone
  Vector backbone: pDONR 221
  Vector type: Worm Expression ; Gateway entry clone
Growth in bacteria
  Bacterial resistance: Kanamycin, 50 μg/mL
  Growth temperature: 37°C
  Growth strain: DH5alpha
  Copy number: High Copy
Gene/Insert
  Gene/Insert name: Phlh-12
  Species: C. elegans (nematode)
  Cloning method: Gateway Cloning
  Sequencing primers: 5′ M13F; 3′ M13R
Terms and licenses: Academic/Nonprofit Terms; Industry Terms: Not Available to Industry
Depositor comments: Sequence mismatches between Addgene sequence and depositor sequence do not affect function.
How to cite: pGC291 was a gift from Jane Hubbard (Addgene plasmid # 19684 ; http://n2t.net/addgene:19684 ; RRID:Addgene_19684)
