[The description below was written by a language model from this plasmid's Addgene catalogue record and pLannotate feature annotations shown in this document.]
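Description:
pGC291 is a Gateway entry clone built on the pDONR 221 backbone and classified as a worm expression reagent. It is maintained in E. coli as a high-copy plasmid through a ColE1/pUC-type origin of replication and is selected with kanamycin via an aminoglycoside phosphotransferase (KanR) gene. The annotated depositor sequence is about 6.5 kb and shows the usual pDONR architecture. The rrnB T1 and T2 transcription terminators sit upstream of the cloning region to insulate it from read-through transcription. Small lacI and lacZα remnants and a T7 promoter sit near the recombination sites.

The payload is Phlh-12, the promoter region of the C. elegans hlh-12 gene. It lies between attL1 and attL2 in a stretch of roughly 4 kb that carries no automated annotations of its own, as expected for nematode regulatory DNA. The record does not define the exact boundaries of the promoter fragment. Because the insert is flanked by attL sites, it can be moved by an LR Clonase reaction into attR-containing destination vectors, so that downstream coding sequences come under hlh-12 regulatory control. The plasmid carries no reporter, coding sequence or worm 3′ UTR, so it is a modular promoter donor and not a finished expression construct.

The associated publication describes a "FLP-Out" system for controlled gene expression in C. elegans, which suggests the clone served as a source of a specific promoter for assembling components of that system, although the record does not specify which. The depositor notes that mismatches between the repository and depositor sequences do not affect function.
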