Features (pLannotate 1.2.2; 9 found; start..end, strand, type, name):
    121..213     +  CDS            lacI (fragment): lac repressor; lacI; The lac repressor binds to the lac operator to inhibit transcription in E. coli. This inhibition can be relieved by adding lactose or isopropyl-β-D-thiogalactopyranoside (IPTG).
    268..295     -  terminator     rrnB T2 terminator: transcription terminator T2 from the E. coli rrnB gene
    427..470     +  terminator     rrnB T1 terminator: Escherichia coli rrnB; transcription terminator T1 from the E. coli rrnB gene
    517..553     -  CDS            lacZα (fragment): LacZα fragment of β-galactosidase; lacZ fragment
    569..665     +  protein_bind   attL1: mutant version of attL; recombination site for the Gateway® LR reaction LR Clonase™
   4641..4740    -  protein_bind   attL2: mutant version of attL; recombination site for the Gateway® LR reaction LR Clonase™
   4758..4776    -  promoter       T7 promoter: promoter for bacteriophage T7 RNA polymerase
   4910..5719    +  CDS            KanR: aminoglycoside phosphotransferase; aph(3')-Ia; confers resistance to kanamycin in bacteria or G418 (Geneticin®) in eukaryotes
   5866..6454    +  rep_origin     ori: high-copy-number ColE1/pMB1/pBR322/pUC origin of replication
>Addgene plasmid #19684 | pGC291 | depositor full sequence | sequence record 9316 | Author sequence
CTTTCCTGCGTTATCCCCTGATTCTGTGGATAACCGTATTACCGCCTTTGAGTGAGCTGATACCGCTCGC
CGCAGCCGAACGACCGAGCGCAGCGAGTCAGTGAGCGAGGAAGCGGAAGAGCGCCCAATACGCAAACCGC
CTCTCCCCGCGCGTTGGCCGATTCATTAATGCAGCTGGCACGACAGGTTTCCCGACTGGAAAGCGGGCAG
TGAGCGCAACGCAATTAATACGCGTACCGCTAGCCAGGAAGAGTTTGTAGAAACGCAAAAAGGCCATCCG
TCAGGATGGCCTTCTGCTTAGTTTGATGCCTGGCAGTTTATGGCGGGCGTCCTGCCCGCCACCCTCCGGG
CCGTTGCTTCACAACGTTCAAATCCGCTCCCGGCGGATTTGTCCTACTCAGGAGAGCGTTCACCGACAAA
CAACAGATAAAACGAAAGGCCCAGTCTTCCGACTGAGCCTTTCGTTTTATTTGATGCCTGGCAGTTCCCT
ACTCTCGCGTTAACGCTAGCATGGATGTTTTCCCAGTCACGACGTTGTAAAACGACGGCCAGTCTTAAGC
TCGGGCCCCAAATAATGATTTTATTTTGACTGATAGTGACCTGTTCGTTGCAACACATTGATGAGCAATG
CTTTTTTATAATGCCAACGTACAAAAAAGCAGGCTGCGGCGAGGTCGGCGGTACGGGCGAAGAACTTGCG
AGACAGGCGGATGATTGAGGCTTCACACTGAAAATGGAAAGTTAAGCTAAGAATTAAGCAGATGTTTCGA
AAAATATTCAAAAATACAATTTGAACTAGACAGTAGACCTAAGATTGAAAAGTTCTGATTTTCAGGTGGT
CTCGAAATAAACATTGGTACTTAAAACATGTGTTTGCAAATGTATAGGGTGTCACTAAAGTTTTGTGTCT
CAGAATGTAGTTTTGTGACTTCACTGCCATTGGTACGAGTCATCTCACCATAGTTCCAAGAGCAGTTGGA
AGCTTTTGACAGACGTTCGAGTAGAGTCCGTCAACAGCGTGAGAGTGAAGAGCCTCTTGGTTTTGAGCAA
AGAAGTGCTCGACAGCTTTACAGTTTTCACATCCCAACATAACCTTCTCTGACATGGCCATTTCTACGAG
AGCTGGAAATTGAAAAATTACAGGATTTCAGATGATCGATTAACTTACCATTTTCCTTCTTTTCGCATGA
ATGCATCATTGTGCAGATTCCTCTTCCATCAAATTGATTGTAAGTCAAGAAAAGCACAGTTGACATATAC
ATATGAACAAAGTCATTGCATCCATCTGTCCAGTTGGCAACCATCTTATTGCAGGCAACTGTTTGGATGT
CATCAGCTGTTCCTTGCTGAAAATATAAACCTTTTAAAACTGCTTCCAACATACTTTTACATTTTCTTTT
CAATACATGCAGTGGTTATTGAAATTTGCAACACAATTTTCTACTGCACTTACTCTCTTATCAATGAATT
CCTGAAGAAGAGCATCAGCGGAAAGTGTGCACTCGAAGCAAGACATAAGCTCCTCTCCGTTGCTTGTCTT
CACCATTCCCATAGACTTCCACATCTCAGATGCTGGTTGTTTCGGAGCTTCACGAGCAGCTGGCTTGGAT
GTAGCAGAGCAGAGTCCCATGTTTGAGCACATAAGTTCCTTTTCGGTGAACATATCCTTCATCTCGGTCA
TAAGATCTGGAATGACGGAGGAGACAAAGATGTTGCATGCCTTGTGGGCTTTTCCGGCGCTCTTGCAGAC
AAAGCGTTGAAGGGTAGATTTGACCTGAAACTTGAGATAATTTTACCGTTCTTCCTGCAAAATTTAACTC
ACTGCATAGGTAGTAAATTCATCCCCAACGAGTTTTCCGATCTGTGCAGTTGATGCCTGACATTCGTCAC
AAACTTCTTGTCTCTATAAAAATTAATTGAAAATTAAAAATTAATCTCCCAAAATGACAAACCATAATGT
TATCATTAGCTACGATGGCCTCTGATTTCTTCAAGTAAAGCATGGCAAGACGAGCAAGTGGTGAGAATTG
AGATTCACCGCACATTTGGAGCTTTGAGCATACAGCGGAGGTGTCAGCCTGAAAATTCAGAGTACTCTCT
GAAAAAATGTCGTAAACCTACCAAGTATGGAGCAAGTTTGTAGGCGATGAAGTCAAGTTTGTCAAGAGTC
TTTGAGCAGTCAGATTGATGAGATGTACCTACGCAGAGCATTGAAAGAGAAACCTTCAGTTGAGCCATCT
TCATGCGATCCTTAGAAGCATCAATGAAGTTTTGAACCATCTGAAATTTGTTTACTTTATAGTAGTAACA
TTTAGTTCTCTGAATATAATTACTTACCGATTTGCATGATTCACATGGAGATGGAGCAGATTGTGCTCCA
AGAGCCAAAGCTGCCAGCACGGCGAAGACAAAAATGGATTTCATTACTGCAATTTCAAATTTATTTGAAA
TAATTTGTAAGAAATTAATGGGAAACTATGAAGAAAACTGTGCGAAAAATGAAGCGGAAAACTGAAAACA
CGTGTTACTCGGTGCTCCTTTTATCACCTCTTATCAGTGTGCTCCTCCGACGTGTGCCTCTAATCTGATT
TATCAGGTAATTTATGGTGAAGCCCACTATACAACACTAGAGTATGACCCGGTTTTTGATTGTTGTTAAC
ACGAGGAAACTTCAAAAAAATACAAAAATTCCACGAAATTGTTTATCACAGGTAATTGAAAAAGTCATCA
TTGTGCTCACTGAAGCTTGAAAAAAAAAGAGCAAAAATTAGAGCAATGTGGTATGCGACGTTGGTGAGAG
AACGTTCAAGGAAATATGCAGATACTGGTTTTTATGGAAATTTTCACAGCGTTATTTTCCGGTGCTTCAT
AAATTTGAAACAGTCTGAGTGACACTTTGGCACTCATTCAGTACTCTATGAGAACCAACATACTTCGTTT
TACCTTTCTAGAAATTTAAAACATTTCGATAATTTTTCTGCAACTGCCGAATGGTCTAGTCGACATCTCA
TCTCATTTTTCAACTACTATAACTTTTTAGACTTTTTATAAGAAAGCCAGTAATGTCGTAAGCTTTACAA
TTTTCAACTTGTGGATAAATAATTGTGAACTTTTTCAAAATAACAAGCGCAATAACTTCAAATCCACATA
ATGACATACCACGTTTCCTCTACTTGTTCAATAGTCTCACACTGATACTGAGAAGTCTTACGTTTCAGAA
AGGTTGGTAGAGTTGCCATTAAAAACTTCAATGTGCTCGAAATGCTGATAAATTTTGGAAAGTTCTGTGT
GTTTTTTTACTTTTAAACGGTGTCGAATGAAGGTTTTGTAAAACATCGATTGTTTTTGCCACTAATAAGG
TATGTTTTCATTGTCCATAAGTTATTGATCAACTTTCAATTTTTCTGATAGTTCAGCAATGTTGTAGCTA
TTTGTCATGAAAATGATTTATTCTTTAAACAGTTTATCAGTTATCAGCAAGCAGAGAAATGAAGAAGTTT
GATGTTTTCAGGTCTAGCAGTTCATCTGGAATATTTTAATTAAAATCGAGCATTCGAATACCCAAACTCA
CAGCCTGACTGAATTTGTTTTGGCTTGCAAGGACTGCGGTCAAACTGACAAATCTTGGAGCAACAGATGA
CATGATTTGTTGACACTGAAAATTGAGATTTAAGCTTTAGAACATTAAAAAAAACTAATAAAAACTTACA
CTTGGTTGGAAGAATGATAATAATCCAGAGCAGAAAGTCTCAGTCAGTGAGTTTTCGAAGAATTTCTCCA
TGGCACTTCCAACAAGGTTTGAGCTCAAATATGTTTCCAATTCCATCATTTTCGGACATTTTTCAGCTTG
AATCTCTTGGAATGTGAAATCACGAAGTGGGGCAACTGAAAAATAGTCGGTCGATTATTGGACACCTCAT
TATTACAGCAAACCTGAACTTGCTGGACAACACTTGTTAGCTAGACAAACTCCTTGTGGAGTTGCCTGTT
CAACTGTCATCTGAATAACAGTTGGGAGATATAAATCCAAGAAATCAATACATGAATCAGTCATGTTGGC
TGTGACAATCTTGTAGCATGCGAAATCACGGACATCATCGGAAAGTTTCTTCTGAAATCACTAGAGGTGA
ATCATTTAAAAATTTGTTTTGGTGTAGGTGATTGAAATAAACAAATACACAGTTGGATTGTTGTTTTTAT
GTTACGAAACTATTTTAATTGTTTTTGCAATAAACTTACTCTGTTAGTGATCATGTCTGTTTGCATGTCT
TCAACAACAAACTTGCATTCGAAACAGGACATGGCGAGAGTCTGAAAAATGGGAGTGTATTGCTTCTATT
CAAATTTTGAAAAATAAGAAACCACATCAAATTCCCTTTTTCTTGCAAAATAACAACGAAATCTCTTTCC
ATCTATAAACTTATGAGCAATATCATCATGTTCCAATTATTTACCGACTTTGTCTCGACAATGTCAGTAG
AAGGGTAACATGTGTGAAGCAGGTGGCTGTTGGGACGGCACACGATTCCTTTTTTAGATGGTAAAGGGTC
AGTTACATCTGTCATTTTCTTTTCATTACTCAACTCCTACTTGGCTCACAACTCGTCATTTTTTATAGCG
TCATCTTACACAATTTTATTACCCAGCTTTCTTGTACAAAGTTGGCATTATAAGAAAGCATTGCTTATCA
ATTTGTTGCAACGAACAGGTCACTATCAGTCAAAATAAAATCATTATTTGCCATCCAGCTGATATCCCCT
ATAGTGAGTCGTATTACATGGTCATAGCTGTTTCCTGGCAGCTCTGGCCCGTGTCTCAAAATCTCTGATG
TTACATTGCACAAGATAAAATAATATCATCATGAACAATAAAACTGTCTGCTTACATAAACAGTAATACA
AGGGGTGTTATGAGCCATATTCAACGGGAAACGTCGAGGCCGCGATTAAATTCCAACATGGATGCTGATT
TATATGGGTATAAATGGGCTCGCGATAATGTCGGGCAATCAGGTGCGACAATCTATCGCTTGTATGGGAA
GCCCGATGCGCCAGAGTTGTTTCTGAAACATGGCAAAGGTAGCGTTGCCAATGATGTTACAGATGAGATG
GTCAGACTAAACTGGCTGACGGAATTTATGCCTCTTCCGACCATCAAGCATTTTATCCGTACTCCTGATG
ATGCATGGTTACTCACCACTGCGATCCCCGGAAAAACAGCATTCCAGGTATTAGAAGAATATCCTGATTC
AGGTGAAAATATTGTTGATGCGCTGGCAGTGTTCCTGCGCCGGTTGCATTCGATTCCTGTTTGTAATTGT
CCTTTTAACAGCGATCGCGTATTTCGTCTCGCTCAGGCGCAATCACGAATGAATAACGGTTTGGTTGATG
CGAGTGATTTTGATGACGAGCGTAATGGCTGGCCTGTTGAACAAGTCTGGAAAGAAATGCATAAACTTTT
GCCATTCTCACCGGATTCAGTCGTCACTCATGGTGATTTCTCACTTGATAACCTTATTTTTGACGAGGGG
AAATTAATAGGTTGTATTGATGTTGGACGAGTCGGAATCGCAGACCGATACCAGGATCTTGCCATCCTAT
GGAACTGCCTCGGTGAGTTTTCTCCTTCATTACAGAAACGGCTTTTTCAAAAATATGGTATTGATAATCC
TGATATGAATAAATTGCAGTTTCATTTGATGCTCGATGAGTTTTTCTAATCAGAATTGGTTAATTGGTTG
TAACACTGGCAGAGCATTACGCTGACTTGACGGGACGGCGCAAGCTCATGACCAAAATCCCTTAACGTGA
GTTACGCGTCGTTCCACTGAGCGTCAGACCCCGTAGAAAAGATCAAAGGATCTTCTTGAGATCCTTTTTT
TCTGCGCGTAATCTGCTGCTTGCAAACAAAAAAACCACCGCTACCAGCGGTGGTTTGTTTGCCGGATCAA
GAGCTACCAACTCTTTTTCCGAAGGTAACTGGCTTCAGCAGAGCGCAGATACCAAATACTGTTCTTCTAG
TGTAGCCGTAGTTAGGCCACCACTTCAAGAACTCTGTAGCACCGCCTACATACCTCGCTCTGCTAATCCT
GTTACCAGTGGCTGCTGCCAGTGGCGATAAGTCGTGTCTTACCGGGTTGGACTCAAGACGATAGTTACCG
GATAAGGCGCAGCGGTCGGGCTGAACGGGGGGTTCGTGCACACAGCCCAGCTTGGAGCGAACGACCTACA
CCGAACTGAGATACCTACAGCGTGAGCTATGAGAAAGCGCCACGCTTCCCGAAGGGAGAAAGGCGGACAG
GTATCCGGTAAGCGGCAGGGTCGGAACAGGAGAGCGCACGAGGGAGCTTCCAGGGGGAAACGCCTGGTAT
CTTTATAGTCCTGTCGGGTTTCGCCACCTCTGACTTGAGCGTCGATTTTTGTGATGCTCGTCAGGGGGGC
GGAGCCTATGGAAAAACGCCAGCAACGCGGCCTTTTTACGGTTCCTGGCCTTTTGCTGGCCTTTTGCTCA
CATGTT
