>Addgene plasmid #19684 | pGC291 | addgene partial sequence | sequence record 25509 | 19684 with M13R
AGCTGGATGGCAAATAATGATTTTATTTTGACTGATAGTGACCTGTTCGTTGCAACAAATTGATAAGCAA
TGCTTTCTTATAATGCCAACTTTGTACAAGAAAGCTGGGTAATAAAATTGTGTAAGATGACGCTATAAAA
AATGACGAGCTGTGAGCCAAGTAGGAGTTGAGTAATGAAAAGAAAATGACAGATGTAACTGACCCTTTAC
CATCTAAAAAAGGAATCGTGTGCCGTCCCAACAGCCACCTGCTTCACACATGTTACCCTTCTACTGACAT
TGTCGAGACAAAGTCGGTAAATAATTGGAACATGATGATATTGCTCATAAGTTTATAGATGGAAAGAGAT
TTCGTTGTTATTTTGCAAGAAAAAGGGAATTTGATGTGGTTTCTTATTTTTCAAAATTTGAATAGAAGCA
ATACACTCCCATTTTTCAGACTCTCGCCATGTCCTGTTTCGAATGCAAGTTTGTTGTTGAAGACATGCAA
ACAGACATGATCACTAACAGAGTAAGTTTATTGCAAAAACAATTAAAATAGTTTCGTAACATAAAAACAA
CAATCCAACTGTGTATTTGTTTATTTCAATCACCTACACCAAAACA
